Addgene plasmid #191029: pEY23
Purpose: pdfr-1(2-1k) fluorescent neural reporter driving nuclear mTagBFP2 expression (refer to NeuroPAL paper for expression)
Depositing lab: Oliver Hobert & Eviatar Yemini. Depositing organization: Columbia University. Publication: NeuroPAL: A Multicolor Atlas for Whole-Brain Neuronal Identification in C. elegans. Yemini E, Lin A, Nejatbakhsh A, Varol E, Sun R, Mena GE, Samuel ADT, Paninski L, Venkatachalam V, Hobert O. Cell. 2021 Jan 7;184(1):272-288.e11. doi: 10.1016/j.cell.2020.12.012. Epub 2020 Dec 29. PubMed 33378642.
Backbone
  Vector backbone: pPD95.62
  Vector type: Worm Expression
Growth in bacteria
  Bacterial resistance: Ampicillin, 100 μg/mL
  Growth temperature: 37°C
  Growth strain: DH5alpha
  Copy number: Unknown
Gene/Insert
  Gene/Insert name: pdfr-1(2-1k)
  Species: C. elegans (nematode)
  Mutation: None
  Entrez Gene: pdfr-1 (a.k.a. CELE_C13B9.4)
  Cloning method: Gibson Cloning
Terms and licenses: Academic/Nonprofit Terms; Industry Terms: Not Available to Industry
How to cite: pEY23 was a gift from Oliver Hobert & Eviatar Yemini (Addgene plasmid # 191029 ; http://n2t.net/addgene:191029 ; RRID:Addgene_191029)
