[The description below was written by a language model from this plasmid's Addgene catalogue record and pLannotate feature annotations shown in this document.]
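Description:
pEY23 is a C. elegans expression plasmid built on the pPD95.62 worm vector backbone. It serves as a transcriptional reporter for a regulatory fragment of the neuropeptide receptor gene pdfr-1. It is propagated in E. coli through a high-copy ColE1/pUC-type origin and selected with ampicillin via the β-lactamase gene and its native promoter. Remnants of pUC/pBR322 sequence (partial multiple cloning site, rop and bom fragments, a lacI fragment, CAP site, lac promoter and operator) are backbone carry-over with no evident role in the worm reporter.

The payload is the pdfr-1(2-1k) fragment, inserted by Gibson cloning. This fragment is not annotated in the feature table, but the unannotated stretch between the MCS remnant and the fluorophore coding sequence is where it would be expected to lie. Downstream is mTagBFP2, a fast-maturing monomeric blue fluorescent protein, followed closely by the C. elegans histone H2B gene his-11. The record's description of nuclear mTagBFP2 expression fits a fluorophore–histone fusion that tethers the signal to chromatin, so labelled neurons appear as compact nuclear spots rather than diffuse cell fills. A short match to aex-5 sits after the coding region. It may be part of the backbone's 3' sequence, but the record does not identify a 3' UTR or terminator.

The plasmid is one of the reporters from the NeuroPAL multicolour atlas, in which combinations of neuron-type-specific reporters driving distinguishable fluorophores allow neuronal identities to be assigned across the whole nervous system. The set of neurons labelled by this fragment is not listed in the record, which refers to the NeuroPAL publication for the expression pattern.
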