Features (pLannotate 1.2.2; 13 found; start..end, strand, type, name):
    152..169     -  misc_feature   MCS (fragment): pUC18/19 multiple cloning site
   1445..2290    +  CDS            mTagBFP2: mTagBFP2 is a basic (constitutively fluorescent) blue fluorescent protein published in 2011, derived from Entacmaea quadricolor. It is reported to be a very rapidly-maturing monomer with very low acid sensitivity.
   2315..2677    +  CDS            his-11: H2B1_CAEEL - Experimental evidence at protein level: Swiss-Prot protein existence level 1. Core component of nucleosome. Nucleosomes wrap and compact DNA into chromatin, limiting DNA accessibility to the cellular machineries which require DNA as a template. Histones thereby play a central role in transcription regulation, DNA repair, DNA replication and chromosomal stability. DNA accessibility is regulated via a complex set of post-translational modifications of histones, also called histone code, and nucleosome remodeling. From Caenorhabditis elegans.
   3287..3439    +  CDS            aex-5 (fragment): AEX5_CAEEL - Also known as kpc-3 From Caenorhabditis elegans.
   3567..3602    +  CDS            rop (fragment): Rop protein, which maintains plasmids at low copy number; rop
   3704..3803    +  misc_feature   bom (fragment): basis of mobility region from pBR322
   3901..4005    +  promoter       AmpR promoter: bla
   4006..4866    +  CDS            AmpR: β-lactamase; bla; confers resistance to ampicillin, carbenicillin, and related antibiotics
   5037..5625    +  rep_origin     ori: high-copy-number ColE1/pMB1/pBR322/pUC origin of replication
   5808..5900    +  CDS            lacI (fragment): lac repressor; lacI; The lac repressor binds to the lac operator to inhibit transcription in E. coli. This inhibition can be relieved by adding lactose or isopropyl-β-D-thiogalactopyranoside (IPTG).
   5913..5934    +  protein_bind   CAP binding site: CAP binding activates transcription in the presence of cAMP. E. coli catabolite activator protein
   5949..5979    +  promoter       lac promoter: promoter for the E. coli lac operon
   5987..6003    +  protein_bind   lac operator: The lac repressor binds to the lac operator to inhibit transcription in E. coli. This inhibition can be relieved by adding lactose or isopropyl-β-D-thiogalactopyranoside (IPTG). lac repressor encoded by lacI
>Addgene plasmid #191029 | pEY23 | addgene full sequence | sequence record 376105 | Addgene NGS Result
TCACACAGGAAACAGCTATGACCATGATTACGCCAAGCTGTAAGTTTAAACATGATCTTACTAACTAACT
ATTCTCATTTAAATTTTCAGAGCTTAAAAATGGCTGAAATCACTCACAACGATGGATACGCTAACAACTT
GGAAATGAAATAAGCTTGCATGCCTGCAGAATTACTTCGGACGGGTCTAGACGTTTTTAAGAAAAATAGG
GTTAAAAACAGGCCAAGTTTTGGCCATTTGAAAAAAGAAATCGCTCGAGGCAAAATTTTAAAAATTCAAA
CATTATCTACCAACAATCAAGTTACGTAGGTTACAGTTGAAATTTATGGAAATATAGTAAACTAGCTCTA
AGATACATTTTCCATAGGATACATTTTTAGAATAGGCTTTCCAAAAAATCAAGTCGTCTAACTAAAAGTT
TAAGAATTTTTAACATCTATAAAATATTAACAGCCTCATATGAGTATTTTTTATAATATTTCCACGATTG
CTTTTTGTTGTATAACTAAGTGTTTTTTTTTCTTATATCTTGTCTTTTTTCTCTTTCACCAAATCTCTAT
GCTTCTGCTTAGGGCACGCCTTCCCATTTTCTTTTCTTTATTTTCATTTGTCTCCTCCCACCCTCCAAAT
GTCTTGAAACTGAAAACAAACCAATGAATATATTTATAAGTATCTCTTGAGCTTCAAAACTTTTCCATTT
TCTGTTCTGTTTTCTTTTTCTTCTACAGAATTTTTTTGCTAAATTACGATCTTTAGGCACAGCTTCTCAA
AATTAGGAATTTCCCTTTTTTTCAATATTTGTTCACCGTTTTTGAGTAAAATGAGACGTTTTCGCCTTCT
TTTCTATGAATATCTAAATATGACCTCTTATAACGTCTCGTTTTCTTCAAAAAATGTGTTATTTTTAACG
GTTTCTTCCTCCCAGTGGGAGGTTGTTGCGTGGGGGCTTCGTCCATTTTTTTCAAACCTTTTCCATCAAA
AAGTTCCCACAATTAACATAAATATCTCCTACGCAAATGCGTCATTTTTTGTTTGGGAAACGCAAATTAT
AATCAGCGGGTTATTAAATTTTCGGAACGACTGAGCTCTTAAATATCCAGACTGCTAACATTTTGACTTG
ATTTATTAGTTTTCCTATTTTTTGATGGAGTTATAGTTGTAATTTAGATCTAACCAGGCTTCAAAAAAAA
AATAGATAAAATATTTGATTAACAACATTCAGGAACATGTCACGCAATAAAGCTGGTTAGGGAAGCCCGG
GATTGGCCAAAGGACCCAAAGGTATGTTTCGAATGATACTAACATAACATAGAACATTTTCAGGAGGACC
CTTGCTTGGAGGGTACCGAGCTCAGAAAAAATGACCGCTCCAAAGAAGAAGCGCAAGGTTCCAGTCGAGA
AGATGACTGCCCCAAAAAAGAAACGTAAGGTCCCGCGGATGTCAGAGCTTATTAAGGAGAATATGCATAT
GAAACTGTACATGGAAGGAACCGTGGACAACCATCACTTTAAGTGCACTTCGGAGGGGGAAGGCAAACCG
TACGAGGGCACCCAGACCATGCGAATCAAGGTGGTCGAGGGAGGCCCACTGCCCTTCGCCTTCGACATTC
TGGTAAGTTTAAACATATATATACTAACTAACCCTGATTATTTAAATTTTCAGGCTACTAGCTTCCTGTA
CGGCAGCAAGACTTTTATTAATCACACCCAGGGCATCCCGGACTTCTTCAAACAGTCGTTCCCTGAGGGC
TTCACATGGGAGCGTGTGACCACATACGAAGACGGTGGCGTTCTCACCGCTACCCAGGACACCAGCCTCC
AGGACGGTTGCCTCATATATAATGTGGTAAGTTTAAACAGTTCGGTACTAACTAACCATACATATTTAAA
TTTTCAGAAGATCCGGGGAGTAAACTTCACATCCAATGGTCCGGTTATGCAGAAGAAAACACTCGGCTGG
GAGGCCTTCACCGAGACGCTGTATCCGGCTGACGGAGGCCTGGAAGGTCGAAACGACATGGCCCTGAAGC
TCGTCGGCGGTAGCCATCTCATCGCAAACGCTAAGACCACATATAGATCCAAGAAACCGGTAAGTTTAAA
CATGATTTTACTAACTAACTAATCTGATTTAAATTTTCAGGCTAAGAACCTTAAAATGCCGGGAGTCTAC
TATGTTGACTACAGACTGGAACGGATCAAGGAGGCCAACAACGAGACCTACGTCGAGCAGCACGAGGTTG
CAGTTGCCAGATACTGCGACCTCCCGAGCAAACTGGGTCACAAGCTTAATCCTAGGATACCGGTGGGTGA
AGACCCACCAAAGCCATCTGCCAAGGGAGCCAAGAAGGCCGCCAAGACCGTTACGAAGCCAAAGGACGGA
AAGAAGAGACGTCATGCCCGTAAGGAATCATACTCCGTCTACATCTACCGTGTCCTCAAGCAAGTTCATC
CAGACACTGGAGTTTCCTCCAAAGCCATGTCTATCATGAACTCTTTTGTCAACGATGTCTTCGAGCGTAT
TGCTGCTGAAGCATCCCGTCTTGCTCACTACAACAAGCGTTCCACAATCTCATCCCGCGAAATTCAGACC
GCTGTCCGTCTGATCCTTCCAGGAGAGCTTGCCAAGCACGCCGTGTCTGAGGGAACCAAGGCCGTTACCA
AGTACACTTCCAGCAAGTAGGAATTCCAACTGAGCGCCGGTCGCTACCATTACCAACTTGTCTGGTGTCA
AAAATAATAGGGGCCGCTGTCATCAGAGTAAGTTTAAACTGAGTTCTACTAACTAACGAGTAATATTTAA
ATTTTCAGCATCTCGCGCCCGTGCCTCTGACTTCTAAGTCCAATTACTCTTCAACATCCCTACATGCTCT
TTCTCCCTGTGCTCCCACCCCCTATTTTTGTTATTATCAAAAAACTTCTCTTAATTTCTTTGTTTTTTAG
CTTCTTTTAAGTCACCTCTAACAATGAAATTGTGTAGATTCAAAAATAGAATTAATTCGTAATAAAAAGT
CGAAAAAAATTGTGCTCCCTCCCCCCATTAATAATAATTCTATCCCAAAATCTACACAATGTTCTGTGTA
CACTTCTTATGTTTTTTACTTCTGATAAATTTTTTTGAAACATCATAGAAAAAACCGCACACAAAATACC
TTATCATATGTTACGTTTCAGTTTATGACCGCAATTTTTATTTCTTCGCACGTCTGGGCCTCTCATGACG
TCAAATCATGCTCATCGTGAAAAAGTTTTGGAGTATTTTTGGAATTTTTCAATCAAGTGAAAGTTTATGA
AATTAATTTTCCTGCTTTTGCTTTTTGGGGTTTCCCCTATTGTTTGTCAAGATTTCGAGGACGGCGTTTT
TCTTGCTAAAATCACAAGTATTGATGAGCACGATGCAAGAAAGATCGGAAGAAGGTTTGGGTTTGAGGCT
CAGTGGAAGGTGAGTAGAAGTTGATAATTTGAAAGTGGAGTAGTGTCTATGGGGTTTTTGCCTTAAATGA
CAGAATACATTCCCAATATACCAAACATAACTGTTTCCTACTAGTCGGCCGTACGGGCCCTTTCGTCTCG
CGCGTTTCGGTGATGACGGTGAAAACCTCTGACACATGCAGCTCCCGGAGACGGTCACAGCTTGTCTGTA
AGCGGATGCCGGGAGCAGACAAGCCCGTCAGGGCGCGTCAGCGGGTGTTGGCGGGTGTCGGGGCTGGCTT
AACTATGCGGCATCAGAGCAGATTGTACTGAGAGTGCACCATATGCGGTGTGAAATACCGCACAGATGCG
TAAGGAGAAAATACCGCATCAGGCGGCCTTAAGGGCCTCGTGATACGCCTATTTTTATAGGTTAATGTCA
TGATAATAATGGTTTCTTAGACGTCAGGTGGCACTTTTCGGGGAAATGTGCGCGGAACCCCTATTTGTTT
ATTTTTCTAAATACATTCAAATATGTATCCGCTCATGAGACAATAACCCTGATAAATGCTTCAATAATAT
TGAAAAAGGAAGAGTATGAGTATTCAACATTTCCGTGTCGCCCTTATTCCCTTTTTTGCGGCATTTTGCC
TTCCTGTTTTTGCTCACCCAGAAACGCTGGTGAAAGTAAAAGATGCTGAAGATCAGTTGGGTGCACGAGT
GGGTTACATCGAACTGGATCTCAACAGCGGTAAGATCCTTGAGAGTTTTCGCCCCGAAGAACGTTTTCCA
ATGATGAGCACTTTTAAAGTTCTGCTATGTGGCGCGGTATTATCCCGTATTGACGCCGGGCAAGAGCAAC
TCGGTCGCCGCATACACTATTCTCAGAATGACTTGGTTGAGTACTCACCAGTCACAGAAAAGCATCTTAC
GGATGGCATGACAGTAAGAGAATTATGCAGTGCTGCCATAACCATGAGTGATAACACTGCGGCCAACTTA
CTTCTGACAACGATCGGAGGACCGAAGGAGCTAACCGCTTTTTTGCACAACATGGGGGATCATGTAACTC
GCCTTGATCGTTGGGAACCGGAGCTGAATGAAGCCATACCAAACGACGAGCGTGACACCACGATGCCTGT
AGCAATGGCAACAACGTTGCGCAAACTATTAACTGGCGAACTACTTACTCTAGCTTCCCGGCAACAATTA
ATAGACTGGATGGAGGCGGATAAAGTTGCAGGACCACTTCTGCGCTCGGCCCTTCCGGCTGGCTGGTTTA
TTGCTGATAAATCTGGAGCCGGTGAGCGTGGGTCTCGCGGTATCATTGCAGCACTGGGGCCAGATGGTAA
GCCCTCCCGTATCGTAGTTATCTACACGACGGGGAGTCAGGCAACTATGGATGAACGAAATAGACAGATC
GCTGAGATAGGTGCCTCACTGATTAAGCATTGGTAACTGTCAGACCAAGTTTACTCATATATACTTTAGA
TTGATTTAAAACTTCATTTTTAATTTAAAAGGATCTAGGTGAAGATCCTTTTTGATAATCTCATGACCAA
AATCCCTTAACGTGAGTTTTCGTTCCACTGAGCGTCAGACCCCGTAGAAAAGATCAAAGGATCTTCTTGA
GATCCTTTTTTTCTGCGCGTAATCTGCTGCTTGCAAACAAAAAAACCACCGCTACCAGCGGTGGTTTGTT
TGCCGGATCAAGAGCTACCAACTCTTTTTCCGAAGGTAACTGGCTTCAGCAGAGCGCAGATACCAAATAC
TGTTCTTCTAGTGTAGCCGTAGTTAGGCCACCACTTCAAGAACTCTGTAGCACCGCCTACATACCTCGCT
CTGCTAATCCTGTTACCAGTGGCTGCTGCCAGTGGCGATAAGTCGTGTCTTACCGGGTTGGACTCAAGAC
GATAGTTACCGGATAAGGCGCAGCGGTCGGGCTGAACGGGGGGTTCGTGCACACAGCCCAGCTTGGAGCG
AACGACCTACACCGAACTGAGATACCTACAGCGTGAGCTATGAGAAAGCGCCACGCTTCCCGAAGGGAGA
AAGGCGGACAGGTATCCGGTAAGCGGCAGGGTCGGAACAGGAGAGCGCACGAGGGAGCTTCCAGGGGGAA
ACGCCTGGTATCTTTATAGTCCTGTCGGGTTTCGCCACCTCTGACTTGAGCGTCGATTTTTGTGATGCTC
GTCAGGGGGGCGGAGCCTATGGAAAAACGCCAGCAACGCGGCCTTTTTACGGTTCCTGGCCTTTTGCTGG
CCTTTTGCTCACATGTTCTTTCCTGCGTTATCCCCTGATTCTGTGGATAACCGTATTACCGCCTTTGAGT
GAGCTGATACCGCTCGCCGCAGCCGAACGACCGAGCGCAGCGAGTCAGTGAGCGAGGAAGCGGAAGAGCG
CCCAATACGCAAACCGCCTCTCCCCGCGCGTTGGCCGATTCATTAATGCAGCTGGCACGACAGGTTTCCC
GACTGGAAAGCGGGCAGTGAGCGCAACGCAATTAATGTGAGTTAGCTCACTCATTAGGCACCCCAGGCTT
TACACTTTATGCTTCCGGCTCGTATGTTGTGTGGAATTGTGAGCGGATAACAATT
